Addgene plasmid #197413: pAC17V5a
Purpose: IPTG-inducible two-plasmid system bearing CP25 > lacO-GFP, specR, RSF1010 replicon (1/2)
Depositing lab: Yolanda Schaerli. Depositing organization: Universite de Lausanne (UNIL). Publication: An engineered bacterial symbiont allows noninvasive biosensing of the honey bee gut environment. Chhun A, Moriano-Gutierrez S, Zoppi F, Cabirol A, Engel P, Schaerli Y. PLoS Biol. 2024 Mar 5;22(3):e3002523. doi: 10.1371/journal.pbio.3002523. eCollection 2024 Mar. PubMed 38442124.
Backbone
  Vector backbone: pBTK552
  Vector type: Synthetic Biology
Growth in bacteria
  Bacterial resistance: Spectinomycin, 50 μg/mL
  Growth temperature: 37°C
  Growth strain: DH5alpha
  Copy number: High Copy
Gene/Insert
  Gene/Insert name: lacO-GFP
  Species: unknown
  Cloning method: Gibson Cloning
Terms and licenses: Academic/Nonprofit Terms; Industry Terms: Not Available to Industry
How to cite: pAC17V5a was a gift from Yolanda Schaerli (Addgene plasmid # 197413 ; http://n2t.net/addgene:197413 ; RRID:Addgene_197413)
