[The description below was written by a language model from this plasmid's Addgene catalogue record and pLannotate feature annotations shown in this document.]
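Description:
pAC17V5a is a broad-host-range synthetic biology plasmid built on the pBTK552 backbone and forms one half of an IPTG-inducible two-plasmid expression system. It replicates through the RSF1010 replicon: the annotated sequence (about 8.1 kb) carries oriV together with the RepA, RepB and RepC replication proteins that this origin needs, plus the R1162-like antisense RNA associated with this plasmid family. Because RSF1010 supplies its own replication functions, such vectors can be maintained in many Gram-negative bacteria beyond E. coli. The RSF1010 oriT and the mobB and mobC mobilisation genes are also present, so the plasmid can be transferred by conjugation when a helper conjugative system is available. Selection is by spectinomycin through the aadA adenylyltransferase gene. Short fragments of a gentamicin resistance gene and a class 1 integron Pc promoter sit next to it and appear to be remnants of the resistance cassette's origin.

The payload is a lacO-GFP reporter, assembled by Gibson cloning. According to the catalogue entry, the constitutive CP25 promoter drives expression; this promoter is not itself picked up in the feature table, but a lac operator lies just upstream of the GFPmut3 coding sequence, a rapidly maturing green fluorescent protein. No lacI gene is annotated here, so the Lac repressor is presumably supplied by the partner plasmid of the pair. The repressor would bind the operator and block GFP transcription until IPTG relieves repression. The associated publication concerns engineering a bacterial symbiont for noninvasive biosensing of the honey bee gut, which suggests the plasmid was used to test inducible gene expression in that type of host.
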