Features (pLannotate 1.2.2; 13 found; start..end, strand, type, name):
     22..993     -  CDS            RSF1010 RepB: replication protein B of the broad-host-range plasmid RSF1010 (Scholz et al., 1989); repB
    993..1403    -  CDS            mobB: MOBB2_ECOLX - Protein predicted: Swiss-Prot protein existence level 4. This protein is essential to promote the specific transfer of the plasmid in the presence of conjugative plasmids. From Escherichia coli.
   2232..2319    -  oriT           RSF1010 oriT: origin of transfer of the broad-host-range plasmid RSF1010 (Scholz et al., 1989)
   2350..2631    +  CDS            mobC: MOBC_ECOLX - Protein predicted: Swiss-Prot protein existence level 4. This protein is essential to promote the specific transfer of the plasmid in the presence of conjugative plasmids. From Escherichia coli.
   2661..3055    +  rep_origin     RSF1010 oriV: replication origin of the broad-host-range plasmid RSF1010; requires the RSF1010 RepA/B/C proteins for replication (Scholz et al., 1989)
   3812..3836    +  protein_bind   lac operator: The lac repressor binds to the lac operator to inhibit transcription in E. coli. This inhibition can be relieved by adding lactose or isopropyl-β-D-thiogalactopyranoside (IPTG). lac repressor encoded by lacI
   3863..4576    +  CDS            GFPmut3: GFPmut3 is a basic (constitutively fluorescent) green fluorescent protein published in 1996, derived from Aequorea victoria. It is reported to be a very rapidly-maturing weak dimer.
   4766..5554    -  CDS            aadA: S3AD_ECOLX - Experimental evidence at protein level: Swiss-Prot protein existence level 1. Mediates bacterial resistance to the antibiotics streptomycin and spectinomycin. From Escherichia coli.
   5561..5617    -  CDS            GmR (fragment): gentamycin acetyltransferase; aacC1; confers resistance to gentamycin
   5793..5816    -  promoter       Pc promoter (fragment): intI1 (promoter lies within the coding sequence); class 1 integron promoter
   5934..6785    -  CDS            RSF1010 RepC (fragment): replication protein C of the broad-host-range plasmid RSF1010 (Scholz et al., 1989); repC
   6772..7611    -  CDS            RSF1010 RepA: replication protein A of the broad-host-range plasmid RSF1010 (Scholz et al., 1989); repA
   7603..7677    -  ncRNA          Plasmid R1162: Accession: RF00043 - R1162-like plasmid antisense RNA
>Addgene plasmid #197413 | pAC17V5a | addgene full sequence | sequence record 398296 | Addgene NGS Result
GCGTGAGTACCAACGCAAGCACTACATGCTGAAATCTGGCCCGCCCCTGTCCATGCCTCGCTGGCGGGGT
GCCGGTGCCCGTGCCAGCTCGGCCCGCGCAAGCTGGACGCTGGGCAGACCCATGACCTTGCTGACGGTGC
GCTCGATGTAATCCGCTTCGTGGCCGGGCTTGCGCTCTGCCAGCGCTGGGCTGGCCTCGGCCATGGCCTT
GCCGATTTCCTCGGCACTGCGGCCCCGGCTGGCCAGCTTCTGCGCGGCGATAAAGTCGCACTTGCTGAGG
TCATCACCGAAGCGCTTGACCAGCCCGGCCATCTCGCTGCGGTACTCGTCCAGCGCCGTGCGCCGGTGGC
GGCTAAGCTGCCGCTCGGGCAGTTCGAGGCTGGCCAGCCTGCGGGCCTTCTCCTGCTGCCGCTGGGCCTG
CTCGATCTGCTGGCCAGCCTGCTGCACCAGCGCCGGGCCAGCGGTGGCGGTCTTGCCCTTGGATTCACGC
AGCAGCACCCACGGCTGATAACCGGCGCGGGTGGTGTGCTTGTCCTTGCGGTTGGTGAAGCCCGCCAAGC
GGCCATAGTGGCGGCTGTCGGCGCTGGCCGGGTCGGCGTCGTACTCGCTGGCCAGCGTCCGGGCAATCTG
CCCCCGAAGTTCACCGCCTGCGGCGTCGGCCACCTTGACCCATGCCTGATAGTTCTTCGGGCTGGTTTCC
ACTACCAGGGCAGGCTCCCGGCCCTCGGCTTTCATGTCATCCAGGTCAAACTCGCTGAGGTCGTCCACCA
GCACCAGACCATGCCGCTCCTGCTCGGCGGGCCTGATATACACGTCATTGCCCTGGGCATTCATCCGCTT
GAGCCATGGCGTGTTCTGGAGCACTTCGGCGGCTGACCATTCCCGGTTCATCATCTGGCCGGTGGTGGCG
TCCCTGACGCCGATATCGAAGCGCTCACAGCCCATGGCCTTGAGCTGTCGGCCTATGGCCTGCAAAGTCC
TGTCGTTCTTCATCGGGCCACCAAGCGCAGCCAGATCGAGCCGTCCTCGGTTGTCAGTGGCGTCAGGTCG
AGCAAGAGCAACGATGCGATCAGCAGCACCACCGTAGGCATCATGGAAGCCAGCATCACGGTTAGCCATA
GCTTCCAGTGCCACCCCCGCGACGCGCTCCGGGCGCTCTGCGCGGCGCTGCTCACCTCGGCGGCTACCTC
CCGCAACTCTTTGGCCAGCTCCACCCATGCCGCCCCTGTCTGGCGCTGGGCTTTCAGCCACTCCGCCGCC
TGCGCCTCGCTGGCCTGCTGGGTCTGGCTCATGACCTGCCGGGCTTCGTCGGCCAGTGTCGCCATGCTCT
GGGCCAGCGGTTCGATCTGCTCCGCTAACTCGTTGATGCCTCTGGATTTCTTCACTCTGTCGATTGCGTT
CATGGTCTATTGCCTCCCGGTATTCCTGTAAGTCGATGATCTGGGCGTTGGCGGTGTCGATGTTCAGGGC
CACGTCTGCCCGGTCGGTGCGGATGCCCCGGCCTTCCATCTCCACCACGTTCGGCCCCAGGTGAACACCG
GGCAGGCGCTCGATGCCCTGCGCCTCAAGTGTTCTGTGGTCAATGCGGGCGTCGTGGCCAGCCCGCTCTA
ATGCCCGGTTGGCATGGTCGGCCCATGCCTCGCGGGTCTGCTCAAGCCATGCCTTGGGCTTGAGCGCTTC
GGTCTTCTGTGCCCCGCCCTTCTCCGGGGTCTTGCCGTTGTACCGCTTGAACCACTGAGCGGCGGGCCGC
TCGATGCCGTCATTGATCCGCTCGGAGATCATCAGGTGGCAGTGCGGGTTCTCGCCGCCACCGGCATGGA
TGGCCAGCGTATACGGCAGGCGCTCGGCACCGGTCAGGTGCTGGGCGAACTCGGACGCCAGCGCCTTCTG
CTGGTCGAGGGTCAGCTCGACCGGCAGGGCAAATTCGACCTCCTTGAACAGCCGCCCATTGGCGCGTTCA
TACAGGTCGGCAGCATCCCAGTAGTCGGCGGGCCGCTCGACGAACTCCGGCATGTGCCCGGATTCGGCGT
GCAAGACTTCATCCATGTCGCGGGCATACTTGCCTTCGCGCTGGATGTAGTCGGCCTTGGCCCTGGCCGA
TTGGCCGCCCGACCTGCTGCCGGTTTTCGCCGTAAGGTGATAAATCGCCATGCTGCCTCGCTGTTGCTTT
TGCTTTTCGGCTCCATGCAATGGCCCTCGGAGAGCGCACCGCCCGAAGGGTGGCCGTTAGGCCAGTTTCT
CGAAGAGAAACCGGTAAGTGCGCCCTCCCCTACAAAGTAGGGTCGGGATTGCCGCCGCTGTGCCTCCATG
ATAGCCTACGAGACAGCACATTAACAATGGGGTGTCAAGATGGTTAAGGGGAGCAACAAGGCGGCGGATC
GGCTGGCCAAGCTCGAAGAACAACGAGCGCGAATCAATGCCGAAATTCAGCGGGTGCGGGCAAGGGAACA
GCAGCAAGAGCGCAAGAACGAAACAAGGCGCAAGGTGCTGGTGGGGGCCATGATTTTGGCCAAGGTGAAC
AGCAGCGAGTGGCCGGAGGATCGGCTCATGGCGGCAATGGATGCGTACCTTGAACGCGACCACGACCGCG
CCTTGTTCGGTCTGCCGCCACGCCAGAAGGATGAGCCGGGCTGAATGATCGACCGAGACAGGCCCTGCGG
GGCTGCACACGCGCCCCCACCCTTCGGGTAGGGGGAAAGGCCGCTAAAGCGGCTAAAAGCGCTCCAGCGT
ATTTCTGCGGGGTTTGGTGTGGGGTTTAGCGGGCTTTGCCCGCCTTTCCCCCTGCCGCGCAGCGGTGGGG
CGGTGTGTAGCCTAGCGCAGCGAATAGACCAGCTATCCGGCCTCTGGCCGGGCATATTGGGCAAGGGCAG
CAGCGCCCCACAAGGGCGCTGATAACCGCGCCTAGTGGATTATTCTTAGATAATCATGGATGGATTTTTC
CAACACCCCGCCAGCCCCCGCCCCTGCTGGGTTTGCAGGTTTGGGGGCGTGACAGTTATTGCAGGGGTTC
GTGACAGTTATTGCAGGGGGGCGTGACAGTTATTGCAGGGGTTCGTGACAGTTAGTACGGGAGTGACGGG
CACTGGCTGGCAATGTCTAGCAACGGCAGGCATTTCGGCTGAGGGTAAAAGAACTTTCCGCTAAGCGATA
GACTGTATGTAAACACAGTATTGCAAGGACGCGGAACATGCCTCATGTGGCGGCCAGGACGGCCAGCCGG
GATCGGGATACTGGTCGTTACCAGAGCCACCGACCCGAGCAAACCCTTCTCTATCAGATCGTTGACGAGT
ATTACCCGGCATTCGCTGCGCTTATGGCAGAGCAGGGAAAGGAATTGCCGGGCTATGTGCAACGGGAATT
TGAAGAATTTCTCCAATGCGGGCGGCTGGAGCATGGCTTTCTACGGGTTCGCTGCGAGTCTTGCCACGCC
GAGCACCTGGTCGCTTTCAGAAATCAATCTAAAGTATATATGAGTAAACTTGGTCTGACAGGCCCCTGAA
TTCGCATCTAGACTGATGAGACGTGGTAGAGCCACAAACAGCCGGTACAAGCAACGATCTCCAGGACCAT
CTGAATCATGCGCGGATGACACGAACTCACGACGGCGATCACAGACATTAACCCACAGTACAGACACTGC
GACAACGTGGCAATTCGTCGCAATACAACGTCGGTCAGTTTCACCTGATTTACGTAAAAACCCGCTTCGG
CGGGTTTTTGCTTTTGGAGGGGCAGAAAGATGAATGACTGTCCTTTGGCAGTTTATTCTTGACATGTAGT
GAGGGGGCTGGTATAATCACATAGTACTGTTGGAATTGTGAGCGGATAACAATTCCATACAGAAACAGAG
GAGATATTACATATGAGTAAAGGAGAAGAGCTTTTCACAGGAGTTGTCCCAATCCTCGTGGAATTAGACG
GTGATGTTAATGGGCACAAGTTCTCTGTCAGTGGAGAGGGTGAAGGCGACGCAACATATGGCAAGCTGAC
CCTTAAATTTATTTGCACCACGGGTAAACTACCTGTTCCATGGCCAACACTGGTCACTACGTTCGGGTAT
GGGGTTCAGTGCTTTGCGCGCTACCCAGATCACATGAAACAGCACGACTTTTTCAAGAGTGCAATGCCCG
AAGGCTATGTACAGGAGAGAACCATCTTTTTTAAGGATGACGGCAACTATAAGACACGCGCCGAAGTGAA
GTTCGAGGGTGATACCCTTGTTAATAGAATCGAGTTAAAGGGTATTGACTTTAAGGAAGATGGAAATATT
TTAGGCCACAAACTGGAATATAACTATAACTCCCATAATGTGTACATTATGGCCGACAAGCAAAAGAACG
GTATCAAGGTTAACTTCAAGATCAGACACAACATTGAGGATGGAAGCGTTCAACTAGCCGACCATTACCA
ACAAAACACCCCAATTGGCGATGGGCCTGTGCTGTTACCAGACAACCATTACCTGTCCACTCAATCTGCC
CTTTCGAAAGATCCCAACGAAAAGCGCGACCACATGGTCCTTCTTGAGTTTGTCACGGCTGCTGGGATTA
CACACGGCATGGATGAACTATACAAATAAATCCGTAATCGTTAATCCGCAAATAACGTAAAAACCCGCTT
CGGCGGGTTTTTTTATGGGGGGAGTTTAGGGAAAGAGCATTTGTCAGCTGCGTCTCAAGCAGTTACAGAG
ATGTTACGAACCCCCAGGACATCCGAGAATGCGAGGCGATGGAGGGTACAACCGGGAGAGTGTTCACGCC
GCTTATTTGCCGACTACCTTGGTGATCTCGCCTTTCACGTAGTGGACAAATTCTTCCAACTGATCTGCGC
GCGAGGCCAAGCGATCTTCTTCTTGTCCAAGATAAGCCTGTCTAGCTTCAAGTATGACGGGCTGATACTG
GGCCGGCAGGCGCTCCATTGCCCAGTCGGCAGCGACATCCTTCGGCGCGATTTTGCCGGTTACTGCGCTG
TACCAAATGCGGGACAACGTAAGCACTACATTTCGCTCATCGCCAGCCCAGTCGGGCGGCGAGTTCCATA
GCGTTAAGGTTTCATTTAGCGCCTCAAATAGATCCTGTTCAGGAACCGGATCAAAGAGTTCCTCCGCCGC
TGGACCTACCAAGGCAACGCTATGTTCTCTTGCTTTTGTCAGCAAGATAGCCAGATCAATGTCGATCGTG
GCTGGCTCGAAGATACCCGCAAGAATGTCATTGCGCTGCCATTCTCCAAATTGCAGTTCGCGCTTAGCTG
GATAACGCCACGGAATGATGTCGTCGTGCACAACAATGGTGACTTCTACAGCGCGGAGAATCTCGCTCTC
TCCAGGGGAAGCCGAAGTTTCCAAAAGGTCGTTGATCAAAGCTCGCCGCGTTGTTTCATCAAGCCTTACG
GTCACCGTAACCAGCAAATCAATATCACTGTGTGGCTTCAGGCCGCCATCCACTGCGGAGCCGTACAAAT
GTACGGCCAGCAACGTCGGTTCGAGATGGCGCTCGATGACGCCAACTACCTCTGATAGTTGAGTCGATAC
TTCGGCGATCACCGCTTCCCTCATAATGTTTAACTTTGTTTTAGGGCGACTGCCCTGCTGCGTAACATCG
TTGCTGCTCCATAACATCAAACATCGACCCACGGCGTAACGCGCTTGCTGCTTGGATGCCCGAGGCATAG
ACTGTACCCCAAAAAAACAGTCATAACAAGCCATGAAAACCGCCACTGCGCCGTTACCACCGCTGCGTTC
GGTCAAGGTTCTGGACCAGTTGCGTGAGCGCATACGCTACTTGCATTACAGCTTACGAACCGAACAGGCT
TATGTCCACTGGGTTCGTGCCTTCATCCGTTTCCACGGTGTGCGTCACCCGGCAACCTTGGGTAGCAGCG
AAGTCGAGGCATTTCTGTCCTGGCTGGTCATGACCAAAATCCCTTAACGTGAGTCAGCCTGCCGCCTTGG
GCCGGGTGATGTCGTACTTGCCCGCCGCGAACTCGGTTACCGTCCAGCCCAGCGCGACCAGCTCCGGCAA
CGCCTCGCGCACCCGCTGGCGGCGCTTGCGCATGGTCGAACCACTGGCCTCTGACGGCCAGACATAGCCG
CACAAGGTATCTATGGAAGCCTTGCCGGTTTTGCCGGGGTCGATCCAGCCACACAGCCGCTGGTGCAGCA
GGCGGGCGGTTTCGCTGTCCAGCGCCCGCACCTCGTCCATGCTGATGCGCACATGCTGGCCGCCACCCAT
GACGGCCTGCGCGATCAAGGGGTTCAGGGCCACGTACAGGCGCCCGTCCGCCTCGTCGCTGGCGTACTCC
GACAGCAGCCGAAACCCCTGCCGCTTGCGGCCATTCTGGGCGATGATGGATACCTTCCAAAGGCGCTCGA
TGCAGTCCTGTATGTGCTTGAGCGCCCCACCACTATCGACCTCTGCCCCGATTTCCTTTGCCAGCGCCCG
ATAGCTACCTTTGACCACCATGGCATCAGCGGTGACGGCCTCCCACTTGGGTTCCAGGAACAGCCGGAGC
TGCCGTCCGCCTTCGGTCTTGGGTTCCGGGCCAAGCACTAGGCCATTAGGCCCAGCCATGGCCACCAGCC
CTTGCAGGATGCGCAGATCATCAGCGCCCAGCGGCTCCGGGCCGCTGAACTCGATCCGCTTGCCGTCGCC
GTAGTCATACGTCACGTCCAGCTTGCTGCGCTTGCGCTCGCCCCGCTTGAGGGCACGGAACAGGCCGGGG
GCCAGACAGTGCGCCGGGTCGTGCCGGACGTGGCTGAGGCTGTGCTTGTTCTTAGGCTTCACCACGGGGC
ACCCCCTTGCTCTTGCGCTGCCTCTCCAGCACGGCGGGCTTGAGCACCCCGCCGTCATGCCGCCTGAACC
ACCGATCAGCGAACGGTGCGCCATAGTTGGCCTTGCTCACACCGAAGCGGACGAAGAACCGGCGCTGGTC
GTCGTCCACACCCCATTCCTCGGCCTCGGCGCTGGTCATGCTCGACAGGTAGGACTGCCAGCGGATGTTA
TCGACCAGTACCGAGCTGCCCCGGCTGGCCTGCTGCTGGTCGCCTGCGCCCATCATGGCCGCGCCCTTGC
TGGCATGGTGCAGGAACACGATAGAGCACCCGGTATCGGCGGCGATGGCCTCCATGCGACCGATGACCTG
GGCCATGGGGCCGCTGGCGTTTTCTTCCTCGATGTGGAACCGGCGCAGCGTGTCCAGCACCATCAGGCGG
CGGCCCTCGGCGGCGCGCTTGAGGCCGTCGAACCACTCCGGGGCCATGATGTTGGGCAGGCTGCCGATCA
GCGGCTGGATCAGCAGGCCGTCAGCCACGGCTTGCCGTTCCTCGGCGCTGAGGTGCGCCCCAAGGGCGTG
CAGGCGGTGATGAATGGCGGTGGGCGGGTCTTCGGCGGGCAGGTAGATCACCGGGCCGGTGGGCAGTTCG
CCCACCTCCAGCAGATCCGGCCCGCCTGCAATCTGTGCGGCCAGTTGCAGGGCCAGCATGGATTTACCGG
CACCACCGGGCGACACCAGCGCCCCGACCGTACCGGCCACCATGTTGGGCAAAACGTAGTCCAGCGGTGG
CGGCGCTGCTGCGAACGCCTCCAGAATATTGATAGGCTTATGGGTAGCCATTGATTGCCTCCTTTGCAGG
CAGTTGGTGGTTAGGCGCTGGCGGGGTCACTACCCCCGCCCTGCGCCGCTCTGAGTTCTTCCAGGCACTC
GCGCAGCGCCTCGTATTCGTCGTCGGTCAGCCAGAACTTGCGCTGACGCATCCCTTTGGCCTTCATGCGC
TCGGCATATCGCGCTTGGCGTACAGCGTCAGGGCTGGCCAGCAGGTCGCCGGTCTGCTTGTCCTTTTGGT
CTTTCATATCAGTCACCGAGAAACTTGCCGGGGCCGAAAGGCTTGTCTTCGCGGAACAAGGACAAGGTGC
AGCCGTCAAGGTTAAGGCTGGCCATATCAGCGACTGAAAAGCGGCCAGCCTCGGCCTTGTTTGACGTATA
ACCAAAGCCACCGGGCAACCAATAGCCCTTGTCACTTTTGATCAGGTAGACCGACCCTGAAGCGCTTTTT
TCGTATTCCATAAAACCCCCTTCTGTGCGTGAGTACTCATAGTATAACAG
